>Addgene plasmid #80120 | pCMV-EPN-03 (1wa3) | addgene partial sequence | sequence record 162591 | CMV-F 5'-CGCAAATGGGCGGTAGGCGTG-3'
TCTCTGGCTAACTAGAGAACCCACTGCTTACTGGCTTATCGAAATTAATACGACTCACTATAGGGAGACC
CAAGCTGGCTAGCGTTTAAACGGGCCCTCTAGAATTATCGATCCGGAGGTACCATGGGTGCACAGTTTTC
CGGTTCTAAATCTGGCTCCGGCTCTGACTCTGGTAGCAAGATCGAAGAGCTGTTCAAGAAACACAAGATC
GTTGCCGTGCTGCGTGCCAATAGTGTGGAAGAAGCGAAAGAAAAAGCGCTGGCGGTTTTCGAAGGCGGCG
TTCATCTGATTGAAATTACCTTTACCGTGCCGGATGCGGATACCGTGATTAAGGAACTGAGCTTTCTGAA
GGAAAAAGGCGCGATTATTGGTGCGGGCACCGTGACCAGCGTGGAGCAGTGCCGTAAAGCGGTGGAAAGT
GGCGCCGAATTCATTGTGAGTCCGCACCTGGACGAGGAAATTAGCCAATTTTGCAAGGAGAAGGGTGTGT
TCTATATGCCAGGCGTTATGACCCCGACCGAACTGGTGAAAGCCATGAAACTGGGCCATACCATCTTAAA
ACTGTTTCCGGGTGAGGTGGTGGGTCCGCAGTTTGTTAAAGCGATGAAAGGTCCGTTTCCGAATGTGAAA
TTTGTGCCAACCGGCGGTGTTAATCTGGACAATGTGTGCGAATGGTTCAAAGCGGGCGTGCTGGCCGTGG
GCGTGGGCAGCGCGTTAGTGAAAGGCACCCCGGATGAAGTGCGTGAAAAGGCCAAGGCGTTCGTTGAGAA
GATTCGTGGCTGCACCGAACAGAAACTGATTAGCGAAGAAGATCTGCAGTCTCGTCCGGAACCGACCGCA
CCGCCGGAAGAATCTTTCCGTTCTGGTGTTGAAACCACCACGCCACCGCAAAAACAGGAGCCGATCGACA
AAGAACTGTACCCGCTGACCTCTCTGCGTTCTCTGTTCGGTAACGACCCGTCTTCTCAGTGACTCGAGAA
GCTTGCTAGCAGATCTT
