>Addgene plasmid #80120 | pCMV-EPN-03 (1wa3) | addgene partial sequence | sequence record 162592 | Bglob-pA-R 5'-ttttggcagagggaaaaaga-3'
AGACGGGTCGTTACCGAACAGAGAACGCAGAGAGGTCAGCGGGTACAGTTCTTTGTCGATCGGCTCCTGT
TTTTGCGGTGGCGTGGTGGTTTCAACACCAGAACGGAAAGATTCTTCCGGCGGTGCGGTCGGTTCCGGAC
GAGACTGCAGATCTTCTTCGCTAATCAGTTTCTGTTCGGTGCAGCCACGAATCTTCTCAACGAACGCCTT
GGCCTTTTCACGCACTTCATCCGGGGTGCCTTTCACTAACGCGCTGCCCACGCCCACGGCCAGCACGCCC
GCTTTGAACCATTCGCACACATTGTCCAGATTAACACCGCCGGTTGGCACAAATTTCACATTCGGAAACG
GACCTTTCATCGCTTTAACAAACTGCGGACCCACCACCTCACCCGGAAACAGTTTTAAGATGGTATGGCC
CAGTTTCATGGCTTTCACCAGTTCGGTCGGGGTCATAACGCCTGGCATATAGAACACACCCTTCTCCTTG
CAAAATTGGCTAATTTCCTCGTCCAGGTGCGGACTCACAATGAATTCGGCGCCACTTTCCACCGCTTTAC
GGCACTGCTCCACGCTGGTCACGGTGCCCGCACCAATAATCGCGCCTTTTTCCTTCAGAAAGCTCAGTTC
CTTAATCACGGTATCCGCATCCGGCACGGTAAAGGTAATTTCAATCAGATGAACGCCGCCTTCGAAAACC
GCCAGCGCTTTTTCTTTCGCTTCTTCCACACTATTGGCACGCAGCACGGCAACGATCTTGTGTTTCTTGA
ACAGCTCTTCGATCTTGCTACCAGAGTCAGAGCCGGAGCCAGATTTAGAACCGGAAAACTGTGCACCCAT
GGTACCTCCGG
