>Addgene plasmid #80120 | pCMV-EPN-03 (1wa3) | depositor partial sequence | sequence record 162596 | EPN-03 (1wa3)
CTAGAATTATCGATCCGGAGGTACCATGGGTGCACAGTTTTCCGGTTCTAAATCTGGCTCCGGCTCTGAC
TCTGGTAGCAAGATCGAAGAGCTGTTCAAGAAACACAAGATCGTTGCCGTGCTGCGTGCCAATAGTGTGG
AAGAAGCGAAAGAAAAAGCGCTGGCGGTTTTCGAAGGCGGCGTTCATCTGATTGAAATTACCTTTACCGT
GCCGGATGCGGATACCGTGATTAAGGAACTGAGCTTTCTGAAGGAAAAAGGCGCGATTATTGGTGCGGGC
ACCGTGACCAGCGTGGAGCAGTGCCGTAAAGCGGTGGAAAGTGGCGCCGAATTCATTGTGAGTCCGCACC
TGGACGAGGAAATTAGCCAATTTTGCAAGGAGAAGGGTGTGTTCTATATGCCAGGCGTTATGACCCCGAC
CGAACTGGTGAAAGCCATGAAACTGGGCCATACCATCTTAAAACTGTTTCCGGGTGAGGTGGTGGGTCCG
CAGTTTGTTAAAGCGATGAAAGGTCCGTTTCCGAATGTGAAATTTGTGCCAACCGGCGGTGTTAATCTGG
ACAATGTGTGCGAATGGTTCAAAGCGGGCGTGCTGGCCGTGGGCGTGGGCAGCGCGTTAGTGAAAGGCAC
CCCGGATGAAGTGCGTGAAAAGGCCAAGGCGTTCGTTGAGAAGATTCGTGGCTGCACCGAACAGAAACTG
ATTAGCGAAGAAGATCTGCAGTCTCGTCCGGAACCGACCGCACCGCCGGAAGAATCTTTCCGTTCTGGTG
TTGAAACCACCACGCCACCGCAAAAACAGGAGCCGATCGACAAAGAACTGTACCCGCTGACCTCTCTGCG
TTCTCTGTTCGGTAACGACCCGTCTTCTCAGTGACTCGAGAAGCTTGCTAGCAGATCTT
