[The description below was written by a language model from this plasmid's Addgene catalogue record.]
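Description:
pCMV-EPN-03 (1wa3) is a mammalian expression plasmid built on a pCMV backbone (about 5.4 kb without insert), with the coding sequence cloned between the KpnI and XhoI sites. It is maintained in E. coli as a high-copy plasmid under ampicillin selection, and it carries a neomycin resistance marker so transfected mammalian cells can be selected with G418. The backbone name implies that the insert is driven by a CMV promoter, but no feature table accompanies the record. The promoter, polyadenylation signal and origins of replication are therefore not explicitly documented here.

The insert, EPN-03 (1wa3), is described as the modular fusion Myr2-12GS-I3-01-myc-Late1. By the naming, it comprises an N-terminal myristoylation signal (Myr2) for membrane association and a 12-residue glycine-serine type linker. These are followed by a core domain in the I3-01 position, a myc epitope tag for detection, and a C-terminal "late domain" motif (Late1). Late domains are the kind of element viruses use to recruit the host ESCRT machinery for budding. I3-01 is a computationally designed self-assembling protein nanocage. The "(1wa3)" qualifier appears to refer to a structure identifier for a related, probably parental, scaffold protein, which would suggest a variant or control version of the core domain. The record does not explain this, nor does it give the insert's size or species of origin.

The associated work concerns designed proteins that induce the release of nanocage-containing extracellular vesicles, termed enveloped protein nanocages. This construct belongs to that series, which combines membrane binding, self-assembly and ESCRT recruitment. It would typically be transfected into cultured mammalian cells to test how these modules affect vesicle release.
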