Addgene plasmid #80120: pCMV-EPN-03 (1wa3)
Purpose: Myr2-12GS-I3-01-myc-Late1 (1wa3)
Depositing lab: Neil King. Depositing organization: University of Washington. Publication: Designed proteins induce the formation of nanocage-containing extracellular vesicles. Votteler J, Ogohara C, Yi S, Hsia Y, Nattermann U, Belnap DM, King NP, Sundquist WI. Nature. 2016 Dec 8;540(7632):292-295. doi: 10.1038/nature20607. Epub 2016 Nov 30. PubMed 27919066.
Backbone
  Vector backbone: pCMV
  Backbone size w/o insert (bp): 5443
  Modifications to backbone: Inserts were cloned into the Kpn1 and Xho1 sites
  Vector type: Mammalian Expression, Bacterial Expression
  Selectable markers: Neomycin (select with G418)
Growth in bacteria
  Bacterial resistance: Ampicillin, 100 μg/mL
  Growth temperature: 37°C
  Growth strain: DH5alpha
  Copy number: High Copy
Gene/Insert
  Gene/Insert name: EPN-03 (1wa3)
Terms and licenses: Academic/Nonprofit Terms; Industry Terms: Not Available to Industry
How to cite: pCMV-EPN-03 (1wa3) was a gift from Neil King (Addgene plasmid # 80120 ; http://n2t.net/addgene:80120 ; RRID:Addgene_80120)
